>Addgene plasmid #146993 | pAc5.1B-lambdaN-HA-DmUPF1-S1140AS1146AS1121A-siRNAres-V5His6_N | depositor full sequence | sequence record 289440 | Full Sequence
CTTCAAGGAATTAATTCTATATTCTAAAAACACAAATGATACTTCTAAAAAAAATCATGAATGGCATCAA
CTCTGAATCAAATCTTTGCAGATGCACCTACTTCTCATTTCCACTGTCACATCATTTTTCCAGATCTCGC
TGCCTGTTATGTGGCCCACAAACCAAGACACGTTTTATGGCCATTAAAGCTGGCTGATCGTCGCCAAACA
CCAAATACATATCAATATGTACATTCGAGAAAGAAGCGATCAAAGAAGCGTCTTCGGGCGAGTAGGAGAA
TGCGGAGGAGAAGGAGAACGAGCTGATCTAGTATCTCTCCACAATCCAATGCCAACTGACCAACTGGCCA
TATTCGGAGCAATTTGAAGCCAATTTCCATCGCCTGGCGATCGCTCCATTCTTGGCTATATGTTTTTCAC
CGTTCCCGGGGCCATTTTCAAAGACTCGTCGGTAAGATAAGATTGTGTCACTCGCTGTCTCTCTTCATTT
GTCGAAGAATGCTGAGGAATTTCGCGATGACGTCGGCGAGTATTTTGAAGAATGAGAATAATTTGTATTT
ATACGAAAATCAGTTAGTGGAATTTTCTACAAAAACATGTTATCTATAGATAATTTTGTTGCAAAATATG
TTGACTATGACAAAGATTGTATGTATATACCTTTAATGTATTCTCATTTTCTTATGTATTTATAATGGCA
ATGATGATACTGATGATATTTTAAGATGATGCCAGACCACAGGCTGATTTCTGCGTCTTTTGCCGAACGC
AGTGCATGTGCGGTTGTTGTTTTTTGGAATAGTTTCAATTTTCGGACTGTCCGCTTTGATTTCAGTTTCT
TGGCTTATTCAAAAAGCAAAGTAAAGCCAAAAAAGCGAGATGGCAATACCAAATGCGGCAAAACGGTAGT
GGAAGGAAAGGGGTGCGGGGCAGCGGAAGGAAGGGTGGGGCGGGGCGTGGCGGGGTCTGTGGCTGGGCGC
GACGTCACCGACGTTGGAGCCACTCCTTTGACCATGTGTGCGTGTGTGTATTATTCGTGTCTCGCCACTC
GCCGGTTGTTTTTTTCTTTTTATCTCGCTCTCTCTAGCGCCATCTCGTACGCATGCTCAACGCACCGCAT
GTTGCCGTGTCCTTTATGCGTCATTTTGGCTCGAAATAGGCAATTATTTAAACAAAGATTAGTCAACGAA
AACGCTAAAATAAATAAGTCTACAATATGGTTACTTATTGCCATGTGTGTGCAGCCAACGATAGCAACAA
AAGCAACAACACAGTGGCTTTCCCTCTTTCACTTTTTGTTTGCAAGCGCGTGCGAGCAAGACGGCACGAC
CGGCAAACGCAATTACGCTGACAAAGAGCAGACGAAGTTTTGGCCGAAAAACATCAAGGCGCCTGATACG
AATGCATTTGCAATAACAATTGCGATATTTAATATTGTTTATGAAGCTGTTTGACTTCAAAACACACAAA
AAAAAAAATAAAACAAATTATTTGAAAGAGAATTAGGAATCGGACAGCTTATCGTTACGGGCTAACAGCA
CACCGAGACGAAATAGCTTACCTGACGTCACAGCCTCTGGAAGAACTGCCGCCAAGCAGAGAGAGAGAGA
AAAAGAGGGAGAGCAGCTTAGACCGCATGTGCTTGTGTGTGAGGCGTCTCTCTCTTCGTCTCCTGTTTGC
GCAAACGCATAGACTGCACTGAGAAAATCGATTACCTATTTTTTATGAATGAATATTTGCACTATTACTA
TTCAAAACTATTAAGATAGCAATCACATTCAATAGCCAAATACTATACCACCTGAGCGATGCAACGAAAT
GATCAATTTGAGCAAAAATGCTGCATATTTAGGACGGCATCATTATAGAAATGCTTCTTGCTGTGTACTT
TTCTCTCGTCTGGCAGCTGTTTCGCCGTTATTGTTAAAACCGGCTTAAGTTAGGTGTGTTTTCTACGACT
AGTGATGCCCCTACTAGAAGATGTGTGTTGCACAAATGTCCCTGAATAACCAATTTGAAGTGCAGATAGC
AGTAAACGTAAGCTAATATGAATATTATTTAACTGTAATGTTTTAATATCGCTGGACATTACTAATAAAC
CCACTATAAACACATGTACATATGTATGTTTTGGCATACAATGAGTAGTTGGGGAAAAAATGTGTAAAAG
CACCGTGACCATCACAGCATAAAGATAACCAGCTGAAGTATCGAATATGAGTAACCCCCAAATTGAATCA
CATGCCGCAACTGATAGGACCCATGGAAGTACACTCTTCATGGCGATATACAAGACACACACAAGCACGA
ACACCCAGTTGCGGAGGAAATTCTCCGTAAATGAAAACCCAATCGGCGAACAATTCATACCCATATATGG
TAAAAGTTTTGAACGCGACTTGAGAGCGGAGAGCATTGCGGCTGATAAGGTTTTAGCGCTAAGCGGGCTT
TATAAAACGGGCTGCGGGACCAGTTTTCATATCACTACCGTTTGAGTTCTTGTGCTGTGTGGATACTCCT
CCCGACACAAAGCCGCTCCATCAGCCAGCAGTCGTCTAATCCAGAGACCCCGGATCGGGGTACCAACATG
GACGCACAAACACGACGACGTGAGCGTCGCGCTGAGAAACAAGCTCAATGGAAAGCTGCAAACGGTGGAT
CTCCTCCACATATGGCTTACCCATACGATGTTCCAGATTACGCTCCTCCAAGCTTGAATTCTGCAGATAT
CATGAGCGTGGACACGTACGCGCCCAGCTCGGCGCTCTCGTTCCTGGACATGGACGACAACGAGCTGCTT
CCGGGAGCGGATACTCAACCCACGCAGTACGATTACCGCGACTTTACCATGCCCTCCACCTCGCAGAGCC
AGACCCAGAACGATCAGCTGGAGATTGCCCAACGCTGCTCTGCCGGAGACTCGCATCCACGACTGGCCAG
CATCACCAACGATCTGGCCGATCTGCAGTTCGAAGAGGAGGACGACGAGCCTGGCAGCTCGTATGTGAAG
GAGCTGCCGCCGCATGCGTGCAAGTATTGCGGCATCCATGATCCAGCCACGGTGGTCATGTGCAACAACT
GCCGCAAATGGTTTTGCAACGGTCGTGGAAGCACTTCCGGTTCGCACATCATCAACCATCTGGTGAGGGC
CAAGCATCGCGAGGTGACGCTCCACGGGGAAGGTCCCCTGGGCGAGACAATCCTGGAGTGCTACTCCTGT
GGTGTGCGCAACGTCTTTGTGCTGGGCTTCATTCCGGCCAAGGCCGATTCTGTGGTCGTGCTGCTCTGCC
GTCAGCCGTGTGCCGCCCAAAACTCCCTTAAAGACATGAACTGGGACCAGGAACAGTGGAAGCCTCTAAT
TGCAGACCGCTGCTTTTTGGCCTGGCTGGTAAAGCAACCCAGCGAACAGGGACAGCTGCGAGCTCGCCAA
ATCTCAGCCGCTCAGATCAACAAGCTGGAGGAGCTATGGAAGGAGAATATTGAGGCCACGTTTCAGGATC
TGGAGAAGCCAGGCATTGACTCGGAGCCAGCACATGTGCTACTCCGCTACGAGGATGGCTATCAGTACGA
GAAGACCTTTGGGCCGCTGGTCCGCCTTGAGGCCGAATACGACCAAAAACTGAAGGAGTCTGCCACGCAG
GAGAACATCGAAGTACGCTGGGACGTCGGCCTCAACAAAAAGACCATTGCCTACTTTACGCTGGCGAAGA
CCGATTCGGACATGAAGCTCATGCATGGCGACGAGCTGCGCCTGCATTATGTGGGCGAGCTGTACAATCC
GTGGAGCGAGATCGGCCACGTTATCAAGGTGCCGGACAATTTCGGCGATGACGTCGGCCTGGAGCTGAAA
TCCTCAACGAATGCCCCGGTTAAGTGCACCAGTAACTTTACGGTGGACTTCATCTGGAAGTGCACGTCAT
TTGATCGCATGACACGTGCTCTGTGCAAATTCGCCATCGATCGCAATTCAGTGTCGAACTTCATCTACTC
GCGCCTGTTGGGCCACGGTCGTGCGGATTCCAACGACGAGGTGCTGTTCCGCGGCCCACAACCCAAGCTC
TTCAGTGCCCCGCATCTGCCGGATTTGAATCGCAGCCAGGTGTATGCCGTGAAACACGCGCTTCAGCGTC
CGCTCTCGCTAATCCAAGGGCCGCCTGGCACGGGCAAAACCGTGACCTCGGCGACCATCGTTTACCAGCT
GGTCAAGCTCCATGGTGGCACAGTGCTGGTGTGCGCTCCCAGCAACACGGCCGTGGATCAGCTAACTGAG
AAGATCCACCGAACAAACCTTAAAGTGGTGCGTGTTTGCGCCAAGAGCCGTGAGGCCATCGATAGCCCGG
TAAGCTTCCTGGCGCTGCACAACCAAATCCGTAACATGGAGACCAACTCGGAGCTAAAGAAGCTGCAGCA
GCTGAAAGACGAGACCGGCGAGCTGAGCTCAGCAGACGAAAAGCGATACCGCAACCTGAAACGTGCCGCC
GAGAACCAACTGCTGGAGGCTGCCGACGTTATCTGCTGCACATGCGTAGGCGCCGGCGATGGTCGTCTAT
CGCGAGTCAAGTTCACCTCGATCCTGATCGATGAGTCTATGCAGTCGACGGAGCCGGAGTGCATGGTGCC
AGTGGTGCTGGGCGCTAAGCAGCTGATCCTCGTGGGCGATCACTGCCAGCTGGGACCGGTTGTTATGTGC
AAGAAAGCAGCTCGTGCCGGCCTCTCGCAAAGTTTGTTCGAGCGCCTGGTGGTTCTGGGCATCCGTCCGT
TCCGGCTGGAGGTGCAATATCGCATGCACCCCGAGCTGTCCCAGTTCCCGTCCAACTTCTTCTACGAGGG
ATCGCTGCAAAACGGCGTCTGCGCGGAGGATCGTCGCCTTAAGCTTGATTTCCCCTGGCCACAGCCGGAG
AGACCGATGTTCTTTCTGGTAACACAGGGACAGGAGGAGATTGCCGGCTCCGGCACCTCTTTCCTCAACC
GCACAGAGGCGGCCAACGTGGAAAAGATTACGACGCGATTCCTTAAGGCAGGCATCAAGCCGGAACAAAT
TGGAATCATCACGCCTTACGAAGGTCAGCGCGCTTACCTGGTGCAGTACATGCAATACCAGGGCAGCCTG
CACTCTCGTCTATACCAGGAGATCGAGATCGCCAGTGTGGACGCGTTCCAGGGACGTGAGAAGGACATCA
TTATCATGTCTTGCGTGCGATCTAACGAACGTCAAGGCATCGGCTTTTTGAACGACCCACGTCGCCTTAA
TGTTGCCCTTACACGGGCCAAGTTCGGGATCATCATTGTGGGCAATCCCAAAGTGCTCGCCAAGCAGCAG
CTGTGGAACCATCTGCTCAACTTCTACAAGGACCGTAAGGTGCTCGTCGAGGGATCTCTGAATAACCTTA
AGGAGTCGCTAATCCACTTCCAGAAGCCCAAAAAGCTTGTCAACAGCATGAACATTGGGGCACACTTTAT
GTCCACCATTATTGCCGATGCCAAGGAAGTGATGGTGCCAGGCTCCATTTACGACCGCAGTGGCGGTTAC
GGCCAAGGTCGCCAAATGGTGGGACAGTCAATGAATGGCGGACAGTACGGTGGCAGTGGAGGTGGTCCCT
ACGGAAACTCACCCCTCGGCTACGGTACTCCCAGCTCCAATTCCATGGTGGGCTTTGGCCTGGGCAACGG
AGGCAATGGCGCGGCCGGTGGCAACAACAACTTCGGAGGGGCTGAACCCAGTTGGGCGGCTGCCCACCTC
CACCACGACTCCATTGGCTATATATCCAACGAGCATGGAGCAGCAGCACTGGGCAACATGCCAGTTCCGG
TTGGCATGTTCATGAACATGAGCAATATTCCGCCGCGTTTCTACAACCAGCACCAGCAGGCGATCATGGC
GGTCAAGCAGAATCGCGCCATTCAACAACAGACGGGTAATTTCTCTCCCGGTAACTCGGGTCCTGGAGTC
ACTGGAGTCGGAGTCGGACGAAGCGCCACCCCAGGCGGCAATAAGAAGACCAACAAGCTGGGAAAATCGC
GCGTAACGGGCGGTGGAACTGGCGGGGCACCGCTAACACAAGGAAGCTCGGTATGCAATGCTGCTCCATA
CGCTCAGCACCCGATGCCTTTGTCGCTGCAGATGACCCAGCCCAGCGGATTTGCTCTGGCCCAGCAGCCG
GAACTTGCACAGGACTTTGGGCAAATATCGCAGATGGACGGTTTGCTATCCCAGGATGTTGCCTTTAACG
CGTCGGGCGAGCGGAGCTTGAATCAGTTCTCACAGCCTTATCGCTCGAGTCTAGAGGGCCCGCGGTTCGA
AGGTAAGCCTATCCCTAACCCTCTCCTCGGTCTCGATTCTACGCGTACCGGTCATCATCACCATCACCAT
TGAGTTTAAACCCGCTGATCAGCCTCGACTGTGCCTTCTAAGGCCTGAGCTCGCTGATCAGCCTCGATCG
AGGATCCAGACATGATAAGATACATTGATGAGTTTGGACAAACCACAACTAGAATGCAGTGAAAAAAATG
CTTTATTTGTGAAATTTGTGATGCTATTGCTTTATTTGTAACCATTATAAGCTGCAATAAACAAGTTAAC
AACAACAATTGCATTCATTTTATGTTTCAGGTTCAGGGGGAGGTGTGGGAGGTTTTTTAAAGCAAGTAAA
ACCTCTACAAATGTGGTATGGCTGATTATGATCAGTCGACCGATGCCCTTGAGAGCCTTCAACCCAGTCA
GCTCCTTCCGGTGGGCGCGGGGCATGACTATCGTCGCCGCACTTATGACTGTCTTCTTTATCATGCAACT
CGTAGGACAGGTGCCGGCAGCGCTCTGGGTCATTTTCGGCGAGGACCGCTTTCGCTGGAGCGCGACGATG
ATCGGCCTGTCGCTTGCGGTATTCGGAATCTTGCACGCCCTCGCTCAAGCCTTCGTCACTGGTCCCGCCA
CCAAACGTTTCGGCGAGAAGCAGGCCATTATCGCCGGCATGGCGGCCGACGCGCTGGGCTACGTCTTGCT
GGCGTTCGCGACGCGAGGCTGGATGGCCTTCCCCATTATGATTCTTCTCGCTTCCGGCGGCATCGGGATG
CCCGCGTTGCAGGCCATGCTGTCCAGGCAGGTAGATGACGACCATCAGGGACAGCTTCAAGGATCGCTCG
CGGCTCTTACCAGCCAGCAAAAGGCCAGGAACCGTAAAAAGGCCGCGTTGCTGGCGTTTTTCCATAGGCT
CCGCCCCCCTGACGAGCATCACAAAAATCGACGCTCAAGTCAGAGGTGGCGAAACCCGACAGGACTATAA
AGATACCAGGCGTTTCCCCCTGGAAGCTCCCTCGTGCGCTCTCCTGTTCCGACCCTGCCGCTTACCGGAT
ACCTGTCCGCCTTTCTCCCTTCGGGAAGCGTGGCGCTTTCTCAATGCTCACGCTGTAGGTATCTCAGTTC
GGTGTAGGTCGTTCGCTCCAAGCTGGGCTGTGTGCACGAACCCCCCGTTCAGCCCGACCGCTGCGCCTTA
TCCGGTAACTATCGTCTTGAGTCCAACCCGGTAAGACACGACTTATCGCCACTGGCAGCAGCCACTGGTA
ACAGGATTAGCAGAGCGAGGTATGTAGGCGGTGCTACAGAGTTCTTGAAGTGGTGGCCTAACTACGGCTA
CACTAGAAGGACAGTATTTGGTATCTGCGCTCTGCTGAAGCCAGTTACCTTCGGAAAAAGAGTTGGTAGC
TCTTGATCCGGCAAACAAACCACCGCTGGTAGCGGTGGTTTTTTTGTTTGCAAGCAGCAGATTACGCGCA
GAAAAAAAGGATCTCAAGAAGATCCTTTGATCTTTTCTACGGGGTCTGACGCTCAGTGGAACGAAAACTC
ACGTTAAGGGATTTTGGTCATGAGATTATCAAAAAGGATCTTCACCTAGATCCTTTTAAATTAAAAATGA
AGTTTTAAATCAATCTAAAGTATATATGAGTAAACTTGGTCTGACAGTTACCAATGCTTAATCAGTGAGG
CACCTATCTCAGCGATCTGTCTATTTCGTTCATCCATAGTTGCCTGACTCCCCGTCGTGTAGATAACTAC
GATACGGGAGGGCTTACCATCTGGCCCCAGTGCTGCAATGATACCGCGAGACCCACGCTCACCGGCTCCA
GATTTATCAGCAATAAACCAGCCAGCCGGAAGGGCCGAGCGCAGAAGTGGTCCTGCAACTTTATCCGCCT
CCATCCAGTCTATTAATTGTTGCCGGGAAGCTAGAGTAAGTAGTTCGCCAGTTAATAGTTTGCGCAACGT
TGTTGCCATTGCTGCAGGCATCGTGGTGTCACGCTCGTCGTTTGGTATGGCTTCATTCAGCTCCGGTTCC
CAACGATCAAGGCGAGTTACATGATCCCCCATGTTGTGCAAAAAAGCGGTTAGCTCCTTCGGTCCTCCGA
TCGTTGTCAGAAGTAAGTTGGCCGCAGTGTTATCACTCATGGTTATGGCAGCACTGCATAATTCTCTTAC
TGTCATGCCATCCGTAAGATGCTTTTCTGTGACTGGTGAGTACTCAACCAAGTCATTCTGAGAATAGTGT
ATGCGGCGACCGAGTTGCTCTTGCCCGGCGTCAACACGGGATAATACCGCGCCACATAGCAGAACTTTAA
AAGTGCTCATCATTGGAAAACGTTCTTCGGGGCGAAAACTCTCAAGGATCTTACCGCTGTTGAGATCCAG
TTCGATGTAACCCACTCGTGCACCCAACTGATCTTCAGCATCTTTTACTTTCACCAGCGTTTCTGGGTGA
GCAAAAACAGGAAGGCAAAATGCCGCAAAAAAGGGAATAAGGGCGACACGGAAATGTTGAATACTCATAC
TCTTCCTTTTTCAATATTATTGAAGCATTTATCAGGGTTATTGTCTCATGAGCGGATACATATTTGAATG
TATTTAGAAAAATAAACAAATAGGGGTTCCGCGCACATTTCCCCGAAAAGTGCCACCTGACGTCTAAGAA
ACCATTATTATCATGACATTAACCTATAAAAATAGGCGTATCACGAGGCCCTTTCGT
Features (pLannotate 1.2.2; 11 found; start..end, strand, type, name):
     56..2568    +  promoter       Ac5 promoter: Drosophila melanogaster actin 5C promoter
   2588..2653    +  CDS            N (fragment): REGN_LAMBD - Experimental evidence at protein level: Swiss-Prot protein existence level 1. Plays a role as a transcriptional antitermination factor that allows the virus to initiate its lytic phase. Activates expression of the delayed viral early genes by modifying host RNA polymerase (RNAP) into a form that is resistant to termination signals. This antitermination function requires the host NusA protein which serves to stabilize the interaction between antitermination protein N and host RNA polymerase. From Escherichia phage lambda (Bacteriophage lambda).
   2678..2704    +  CDS            3xHA (fragment): three tandem HA epitope tags
   2732..6271    +  CDS            Upf1: RENT1_DROME - Experimental evidence at protein level: Swiss-Prot protein existence level 1. RNA-dependent helicase and ATPase required for nonsense- mediated decay (NMD) of mRNAs containing premature stop codons. Is recruited to mRNAs upon translation termination and undergoes a cycle of phosphorylation and dephosphorylation; its phosphorylation appears to be a key step in NMD. The formation of an Upf1-Upf2-Upf3 surveillance complex is believed to activate NMD (By similarity). From Drosophila melanogaster (Fruit fly).
   6302..6343    +  CDS            V5 tag: epitope tag from simian virus 5
   6443..6577    -  polyA_signal   SV40 poly(A) signal: SV40 polyadenylation signal
   6600..6684    -  CDS            large T antigen (fragment): large T antigen from SV40 (simian virus 40)
   6685..7155    +  CDS            TcR (fragment): tetracycline efflux protein; tet; confers resistance to tetracycline
   7199..7787    -  rep_origin     ori: high-copy-number ColE1/pMB1/pBR322/pUC origin of replication
   7958..8818    -  CDS            AmpR: β-lactamase; bla; confers resistance to ampicillin, carbenicillin, and related antibiotics
   8819..8923    -  promoter       AmpR promoter: bla
