[The description below was written by a language model from this plasmid's Addgene catalogue record and pLannotate feature annotations shown in this document.]
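Description:
pAc5.1B-lambdaN-HA-DmUPF1-S1140AS1146AS1121A-siRNAres-V5His6_N is a 9,017-nt insect expression plasmid. The catalogue lists its backbone as unknown, although the name points to the pAc5.1B family. It is propagated in E. coli through a ColE1/pUC-type origin and selected with ampicillin via the β-lactamase gene and its own promoter. The origin is annotated as a high-copy type, whereas the catalogue lists the plasmid as low copy. No marker for selection in insect cells is annotated, which suggests use by transient transfection or co-selection. Short fragments matching a tetracycline resistance gene and SV40 large T antigen also appear and are presumably non-functional backbone remnants.

Expression is driven by the constitutive Drosophila melanogaster actin 5C promoter and terminated by an SV40 polyadenylation signal. The open reading frame begins with a short fragment of the bacteriophage lambda N protein, followed by an HA epitope (annotated as a partial match to 3xHA) and then the full-length D. melanogaster Upf1 (CG1559) coding sequence, the RNA helicase/ATPase central to nonsense-mediated mRNA decay. A V5 tag lies downstream of the insert, and the name also indicates a His6 tag, which is not annotated. The record does not establish whether these C-terminal tags are translated in frame.

According to the name, the insert carries alanine substitutions at serines 1121, 1140 and 1146 and is siRNA-resistant. The record also notes one additional non-silent change, G995E, relative to the FlyBase reference. Because Upf1 phosphorylation is a key step in NMD, the mutations may target candidate phosphorylation sites, though this is not stated. The lambda N peptide is generally used to tether a protein to reporter mRNAs bearing boxB hairpins. The RNAi-resistant design would suit complementation experiments after knockdown of endogenous Upf1.
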