Addgene plasmid #146993: pAc5.1B-lambdaN-HA-DmUPF1-S1140AS1146AS1121A-siRNAres-V5His6_N
Purpose: Insect Expression of DmUPF1-S1140AS1146AS1121A-siRNAres
Depositing lab: Elisa Izaurralde. Depositing organization: Max Planck Institute for Developmental Biology.
Backbone
  Vector backbone: Unknown
  Vector type: Insect Expression
Growth in bacteria
  Bacterial resistance: Ampicillin, 100 μg/mL
  Growth temperature: 37°C
  Growth strain: DH5alpha
  Copy number: Low Copy
Gene/Insert
  Gene/Insert name: DmUPF1-S1140AS1146AS1121A-siRNAres
  Species: D. melanogaster (fly)
  Mutation: 1 non silent mutations: G995E compared to the sequence given by FlyBase no.: CG1559
  Entrez Gene: Upf1 (a.k.a. Dmel_CG1559, CG1559, Dm-Upf1, DmUpf1, Dmel\CG1559, UPF1, Upf1p, smg-2, upf1)
  Cloning method: Unknown
Terms and licenses: Academic/Nonprofit Terms; Industry Terms: Not Available to Industry
Depositor comments: Plasmids from this collection were made available to the research community and donated after the lab closed. Please note that the sequence provided by the depositing laboratory may be theoretical/predicted or based on Sanger sequencing results. There may be discrepancies between sequencing results obtained by Addgene and the depositor sequence. If an Addgene verified sequence is not available, please contact before placing your order to request that our lab fully sequence the plasmid.
How to cite: pAc5.1B-lambdaN-HA-DmUPF1-S1140AS1146AS1121A-siRNAres-V5His6_N was a gift from Elisa Izaurralde (Addgene plasmid # 146993 ; http://n2t.net/addgene:146993 ; RRID:Addgene_146993)
